>Addgene plasmid #233492 | pMTKM20 | addgene full sequence | sequence record 467247 | Addgene NGS Result
TCGGTCTCAAACGCTTGCCACTATCAAGTGAGCGTCCGCGCGCTTTCCAGAGTGGCCTAGAATGTGCCGG
CACCCTCTGGTCTGGAGCGAGGGCCCTTAATTTTTATTGGATACCCGGAGAATTAAGGGAAAAGAAGAAG
CTTCTCGATGGGCCCACACCAGCAAATGCCAGTAGTAGTGGCCGCAGTGTAGTAGTAGTAGGACGCACCG
TATGGTAGTGCCATTTGGTAGCGGTGCTACTAGAACACACTAGCCAGGAACTAGCCAAAGGTTGGTGCCC
ACCGGTTTTCGTATGTCTTTTGTCACTAAATCGGGTAATTGTGCTACTGTTTGATTTTGATTTCGTAATA
TGGCAATAGCAAGCTGAAAGTGTAAGTAGCGCAGAAGACTGTGGAATGTCATAGAATAAAGGGAGATTCG
TTTGGTCTGACACTGGAAGGGCATATTGGACAGTGGAACACTGGGGGGTGAGAAAAGGTATATAAGGGGA
GCTGTAGAGAAGAGTATTGGGAATTGAGGATGGTTGAGAAGTTCAATTGCAATAAAGTATTTGTTGTAAT
AAAGCTTATGTGTTAGCTATACAAAAGCATCAAGCCACTAACGAAAACTATTAAGTTAAACAAAGTAAAC
TGTCGCCAAGACTCTTTATTTTAAGTGAGTGAATTTTTACAGAGCTAAAAAAGAAGAAGAATTTATGTGA
GACCAGACCAATAAAAAACGCCCGGCGGCAACCGAGCGTTCTGAACAAATCCAGATGGAGTTCTGAGGTC
ATTACTGGATCTATCAACAGGAGTCCAAGCGAGCTCGATATCAAATTACGCCCCGCCCTGCCACTCATCG
CAGTACTGTTGTAATTCATTAAGCATTCTGCCGACATGGAAGCCATCACAAACGGCATGATGAACCTGAA
TCGCCAGCGGCATCAGCACCTTGTCGCCTTGCGTATAATATTTGCCCATGGTGAAAACGGGGGCGAAGAA
GTTGTCCATATTGGCCACGTTTAAATCAAAACTGGTGAAACTCACCCAGGGATTGGCTGAAACGAAAAAC
ATATTCTCAATAAACCCTTTAGGGAAATAGGCCAGGTTTTCACCGTAACACGCCACATCTTGCGAATATA
TGTGTAGAAACTGCCGGAAATCGTCGTGGTATTCACTCCAGAGCGATGAAAACGTTTCAGTTTGCTCATG
GAAAACGGTGTAACAAGGGTGAACACTATCCCATATCACCAGCTCACCGTCTTTCATTGCCATACGAAAT
TCCGGATGAGCATTCATCAGGCGGGCAAGAATGTGAATAAAGGCCGGATAAAACTTGTGCTTATTTTTCT
TTACGGTCTTTAAAAAGGCCGTAATATCCAGCTGAACGGTCTGGTTATAGGTACATTGAGCAACTGACTG
AAATGCCTCAAAATGTTCTTTACGATGCCATTGGGATATATCAACGGTGGTATATCCAGTGATTTTTTTC
TCCATTTTAGCTTCCTTAGCTCCTGAAAATCTCGATAACTCAAAAAATACGCCCGGTAGTGATCTTATTT
CATTATGGTGAAAGTTGGAACCTCTTACGTGCCCGATCAATCATGACCAAAATCCCTTAACGTGAGTTTT
CGTTCCACTGAGCGTCAGACCCCGTAGAAAAGATCAAAGGATCTTCTTGAGATCCTTTTTTTCTGCGCGT
AATCTGCTGCTTGCAAACAAAAAAACCACCGCTACCAGCGGTGGTTTGTTTGCCGGATCAAGAGCTACCA
ACTCTTTTTCCGAAGGTAACTGGCTTCAGCAGAGCGCAGATACCAAATACTGTTCTTCTAGTGTAGCCGT
AGTTAGGCCACCACTTCAAGAACTCTGTAGCACCGCCTACATACCTCGCTCTGCTAATCCTGTTACCAGT
GGCTGCTGCCAGTGGCGATAAGTCGTGTCTTACCGGGTTGGACTCAAGACGATAGTTACCGGATAAGGCG
CAGCGGTCGGGCTGAACGGGGGGTTCGTGCACACAGCCCAGCTTGGAGCGAACGACCTACACCGAACTGA
GATACCTACAGCGTGAGCTATGAGAAAGCGCCACGCTTCCCGAAGGGAGAAAGGCGGACAGGTATCCGGT
AAGCGGCAGGGTCGGAACAGGAGAGCGCACGAGGGAGCTTCCAGGGGGAAACGCCTGGTATCTTTATAGT
CCTGTCGGGTTTCGCCACCTCTGACTTGAGCGTCGATTTTTGTGATGCTCGTCAGGGGGGCGGAGCCTAT
GGAAAAACGCCAGCAACGCGGCCTTTTTACGGTTCCTGGCCTTTTGCTGGCCTTTTGCTCACATGTTCTT
TCCTGCGTTATCCCCTGATTCTGTGGATAACCGTAG
Features (pLannotate 1.2.2; 4 found; start..end, strand, type, name):
    711..745     -  terminator     lambda t0 terminator: minimal transcription terminator from phage lambda (Scholtissek and Grosse, 1987)
    819..1475    -  CDS            cat: CAT_ECOLX - Experimental evidence at protein level: Swiss-Prot protein existence level 1. This enzyme is an effector of chloramphenicol resistance in bacteria. From Escherichia coli. This protein is used as a marker in many commonly used cloning vectors, such as pACYC184.
   1476..1573    -  promoter       cat promoter: promoter of the E. coli cat gene encoding chloramphenicol acetyltransferase
   1657..2245    +  rep_origin     ori: high-copy-number ColE1/pMB1/pBR322/pUC origin of replication
