[The description below was written by a language model from this plasmid's Addgene catalogue record and pLannotate feature annotations shown in this document.]
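Description:
pMTKM20 is a Level 0 part plasmid for Modular Cloning (MoClo) that carries the SSA3 promoter (promSSA3) from Kluyveromyces marxianus CBS 6556. It was built by Golden Gate cloning into pYTK001, the part entry vector of a yeast MoClo toolkit, and is catalogued as a yeast expression and synthetic biology vector. As a Level 0 construct it is a storage and donor plasmid rather than a functional expression vector. It holds a single sequence-verified regulatory part that can be released and combined with coding sequences, terminators and other modules in later hierarchical assembly steps to build transcription units for K. marxianus.

The annotated features in the 2,346 nt sequence are all bacterial maintenance elements: a high-copy ColE1/pUC-type origin of replication, and a chloramphenicol acetyltransferase (cat) gene driven by its own promoter and followed by the phage lambda t0 terminator. The cat gene provides chloramphenicol selection in E. coli. No yeast origin, centromere or yeast selectable marker is annotated, which fits a plasmid that is propagated only in bacteria. The promoter insert itself was not recognised by the automated annotation and presumably lies in the unannotated region of roughly 700 nt at the start of the sequence. Its exact boundaries, its length and the flanking Type IIS restriction sites and overhangs are not given in the record.

The promoter sequence is noted as having been published previously by another group. The plasmid belongs to a part collection developed to establish K. marxianus as an engineering host, in work related to lactose valorization.
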