Addgene plasmid #233492: pMTKM20
Purpose: Level 0 plasmid for MoClo, encodes the SSA3 promoter for K.marxianus
Depositing lab: Vincent Martin. Depositing organization: Concordia University. Publication: Sequencing of a Dairy Isolate Unlocks Kluyveromyces marxianus as a Host for Lactose Valorization. Thornbury M, Knoops A, Summerby-Murray I, Dhaliwal J, Johnson S, Utomo JC, Joshi J, Narcross L, Remondetto G, Pouliot M, Whiteway M, Martin VJJ. ACS Synth Biol. 2025 Jul 8. doi: 10.1021/acssynbio.5c00096. PubMed 40629255.
Backbone
  Vector backbone: pYTK001
  Backbone manufacturer: John Dueber, Addgene plasmid #65108
  Backbone size w/o insert (bp): 2676
  Vector type: Yeast Expression, Synthetic Biology
Growth in bacteria
  Bacterial resistance: Chloramphenicol, 25 μg/mL
  Growth temperature: 37°C
  Growth strain: DH5alpha
  Copy number: High Copy
Gene/Insert
  Gene/Insert name: promSSA3
  Species: K.marxianus CBS 6556
  Cloning method: Golden Gate
Resource information
  A portion of this plasmid was derived from a plasmid made by: The promoter sequence was originally published by Lang et al, 2020 (https://doi.org/10.1016/j.mec.2020.e00145)
Terms and licenses: Academic/Nonprofit Terms; Industry Terms: Not Available to Industry
Depositor comments: Please visit https://doi.org/10.1101/2025.02.03.636257 for bioRxiv preprint.
How to cite: pMTKM20 was a gift from Vincent Martin (Addgene plasmid # 233492 ; http://n2t.net/addgene:233492 ; RRID:Addgene_233492)
